Addgene plasmid #241090: pDMJ2-SARS-CoV-2-Spike (BA.2.86)
Purpose: Expresses SARS-CoV-2 spike (BA.2.86) protein for creating pseudotyped virus
Depositing lab: Jeremy Luban. Depositing organization: University of Massachusetts, Worcester. Publication: Computationally designed proteins mimic antibody immune evasion in viral evolution. Youssef N, Gurev S, Ghantous F, Brock KP, Jaimes JA, Thadani NN, Dauphin A, Sherman AC, Yurkovetskiy L, Soto D, Estanboulieh R, Kotzen B, Notin P, Kollasch AW, Cohen AA, Dross SE, Erasmus J, Fuller DH, Bjorkman PJ, Lemieux JE, Luban J, Seaman MS, Marks DS. Immunity. 2025 May 6:S1074-7613(25)00178-5. doi: 10.1016/j.immuni.2025.04.015. PubMed 40345199.
Backbone
  Vector backbone: pDMJ2
  Vector type: Mammalian Expression
Growth in bacteria
  Bacterial resistance: Ampicillin, 100 μg/mL
  Growth temperature: 37°C
  Growth strain: DH5alpha
  Copy number: High Copy
Gene/Insert
  Gene/Insert name: Spike (BA.2.86)
  Species: SARS-CoV-2
  Mutation: ins16MPLF, T19I, R21T, L24del, P25del, P26del, A27S, S50L, H69del, V70del, V127F, G142D, Y144del, F157S, R158G, N211del, L212I, V213G, L216F, H245N, A264D, I332V, G339H, K356T, S371F, S373P, S375F, T376A, R403K, D405N, R408S, K417N, N440K, V445H, G446S, N450D, L452W, N460K, S477N, T478K, N481K, V483del, E484K, F486P, Q498R, N501Y, Y505H, E554K, A570V, D614G, P621S, H655Y, I670V, N679K, P681R, N764K, D796Y, S939F, Q954H, N969K, P1143L
  Entrez Gene: S (a.k.a. GU280_gp02, spike glycoprotein)
  Cloning method: Gene Synthesis
Terms and licenses: Academic/Nonprofit Terms; Industry Terms: Not Available to Industry
How to cite: pDMJ2-SARS-CoV-2-Spike (BA.2.86) was a gift from Jeremy Luban (Addgene plasmid # 241090 ; http://n2t.net/addgene:241090 ; RRID:Addgene_241090)
