[The description below was written by a language model from this plasmid's Addgene catalogue record and pLannotate feature annotations shown in this document.]
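Description:
pDMJ2-SARS-CoV-2-Spike (BA.2.86) is a 7,380 nt mammalian expression plasmid built on the pDMJ2 backbone that produces the spike glycoprotein of the SARS-CoV-2 BA.2.86 lineage. In bacteria it is maintained through a high-copy ColE1/pUC-type origin and selected with ampicillin via a β-lactamase gene driven by its own bla promoter. A short fragment of the pBR322 basis-of-mobility region is also annotated. No mammalian selection marker or reporter appears in the feature table, consistent with transient transfection use.

The spike coding sequence, obtained by gene synthesis, occupies the first roughly 3.75 kb of the sequence record and is followed by a bovine growth hormone polyadenylation signal. Because the plasmid is circular, the elements annotated at the end of the record lie immediately upstream of the open reading frame: the human cytomegalovirus immediate early enhancer and promoter, then a fragment of the HTLV-1 5' LTR and a fragment of modified CMV intron A. This type of composite leader is commonly included to enhance transcript processing and translation, giving strong expression in mammalian cells.

The insert carries the extensive BA.2.86 mutation set relative to the ancestral spike. This includes the four-residue insertion near position 16, several N-terminal domain deletions and substitutions, numerous receptor-binding domain changes (for example K417N, L452W, E484K, F486P, N501Y), D614G, P681R near the furin cleavage site, and S2 changes such as P1143L. No epitope tags are recorded. The stated purpose is to supply spike in trans for creating pseudotyped virus particles, which are typically used for entry and antibody neutralization assays.
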