Features (pLannotate 1.2.2; 10 found; start..end, strand, type, name):
      1..3753    +  CDS            S (sequence partly withheld): SPIKE_SARS2 - Experimental evidence at protein level: Swiss-Prot protein existence level 1. [Spike glycoprotein]: May down-regulate host tetherin (BST2) by lysosomal degradation, thereby counteracting its antiviral activity. From Severe acute respiratory syndrome coronavirus 2 (2019-nCoV) (SARS-CoV-2).
   3776..4000    +  polyA_signal   bGH poly(A) signal: bovine growth hormone polyadenylation signal
   4415..5003    -  rep_origin     ori: high-copy-number ColE1/pMB1/pBR322/pUC origin of replication
   5174..6034    -  CDS            AmpR: β-lactamase; bla; confers resistance to ampicillin, carbenicillin, and related antibiotics
   6035..6139    -  promoter       AmpR promoter: bla
   6179..6236    +  misc_feature   bom (fragment): basis of mobility region from pBR322
   6322..6701    +  enhancer       CMV enhancer: human cytomegalovirus immediate early enhancer
   6702..6905    +  promoter       CMV promoter: human cytomegalovirus (CMV) immediate early promoter
   6994..7221    +  LTR            5' LTR (truncated) (fragment): truncated 5' long terminal repeat (LTR) from human T-cell leukemia virus (HTLV) type 1
   7225..7335    +  intron         CMV intron (fragment): modified intron A from human cytomegalovirus
>Addgene plasmid #241090 | pDMJ2-SARS-CoV-2-Spike (BA.2.86) | addgene full sequence | sequence record 486215 | Addgene NGS Result
[912 nt withheld, positions 1-912]
GTCGAGAAGGGCATTTACCAGACGAGCAACTTCAGAGTTCAGCCCACAGAGAGCATCGTTCGCTTCCCCA
ACGTGACC
[579 nt withheld, positions 991-1569]
AAAAAGTCTACCAATCTGGTGAAAAATAAGTGCGTGAACTTCAACTTCAATGGCCTCACCGGGACAGGCG
TGTTGACAAAGTCCAATAAGAAATTCCTGCCATTCCAGCAGTTCGGCAGGGATATCGTGGACACGACCGA
TGCGGTGCGAGATCCCCAGACATTGGAGATTCTGGACATTACTCCTTGTTCTTTTGGAGGAGTGAGTGTT
ATTACTCCCGGCACAAATACCTCAAATCAAGTCGCTGTGCTGTATCAAGGTGTAAACTGTACCGAGGTCA
GCGTGGCTATTCACGCCGACCAGCTGACCCCAACATGGCGGGTATACAGCACCGGTTCTAATGTATTCCA
GACCAGAGCCGGCTGCCTCATTGGAGCCGAGTACGTGAACAACTCTTATGAATGTGATATACCGATTGGA
GCAGGTGTGTGCGCCTCTTATCAGACCCAGACAAAGAGCCGGAGAAGGGCTAGGAGCGTGGCCTCCCAGT
CCATAATCGCCTATACAATGTCACTGGGGGCTGAAAATTCAGTGGCATACAGTAACAACTCTATCGCTAT
CCCCACAAATTTTACCATCTCTGTGACTACAGAGATCCTGCCAGTGTCTATGACTAAAACCTCCGTGGAC
TGTACCATGTACATCTGTGGTGATAGCACCGAATGTTCCAACCTGCTCCTGCAGTACGGCAGCTTCTGCA
CACAGCTGAAGAGGGCACTGACAGGAATCGCCGTCGAACAGGATAAGAACACTCAGGAGGTGTTTGCGCA
GGTTAAGCAGATTTACAAGACGCCACCAATCAAGTACTTCGGTGGGTTCAATTTCTCTCAAATTCTGCCT
GATCCTTCTAAGCCATCTAAGCGGAGCTTTATAGAGGATTTGCTCTTTAATAAGGTGACCCTCGCCGATG
CTGGATTTATTAAGCAGTATGGCGACTGTTTGGGAGACATTGCTGCTCGCGATCTGATATGTGCCCAGAA
ATTCAACGGGCTGACCGTACTCCCACCGCTGCTCACTGATGAGATGATCGCACAATATACCAGCGCCCTG
CTGGCCGGCACTATTACATCCGGCTGGACGTTCGGAGCAGGAGCCGCACTGCAAATACCTTTTGCCATGC
AGATGGCATATCGCTTCAATGGGATCGGGGTGACCCAGAACGTCCTGTACGAAAACCAGAAACTTATCGC
TAACCAGTTCAATTCCGCCATTGGTAAAATCCAGGACAGCTTGTTCTCCACAGCCAGCGCCCTCGGGAAA
TTGCAAGATGTAGTCAATCACAATGCACAAGCCCTGAATACTCTCGTCAAGCAACTGTCATCCAAGTTCG
GTGCTATATCCTCCGTGCTGAATGATATCCTTAGTAGATTGGATAAGGTGGAGGCAGAAGTCCAGATCGA
CCGGCTTATTACTGGAAGGCTGCAGAGTCTGCAGACGTACGTCACGCAGCAGCTTATCAGAGCCGCCGAG
ATTAGAGCATCTGCGAATCTGGCTGCTACAAAGATGAGTGAATGCGTGCTCGGGCAATCAAAGCGGGTCG
ACTTTTGTGGGAAGGGGTACCACCTCATGAGCTTCCCCCAATCCGCCCCACATGGCGTTGTGTTCCTGCA
TGTTACTTACGTTCCCGCTCAAGAGAAGAACTTTACTACCGCTCCGGCGATCTGCCACGACGGTAAGGCA
CACTTTCCACGCGAAGGCGTCTTTGTTAGCAATGGAACACACTGGTTTGTTACCCAGAGGAACTTTTATG
AGCCCCAGATAATCACAACCGACAACACATTCGTATCTGGGAACTGTGACGTAGTTATTGGGATCGTGAA
CAACACCGTGTACGATCCTCTCCAACTGGAACTTGACTCTTTCAAGGAGGAACTGGATAAGTACTTTAAG
AATCACACCTCACCCGATGTTGACCTCGGCGACATTTCAGGAATTAATGCTAGCGTGGTGAACATCCAGA
AAGAGATTGATAGACTTAACGAAGTGGCCAAGAACCTCAACGAATCACTTATTGACCTGCAGGAGCTGGG
AAAATATGAGCAGTACATTAAATGGCCTTGGTACATTTGGCTGGGCTTTATAGCAGGCCTGATCGCTATC
GTCATGGTGACCATCATGCTTTGTTGTATGACTAGCTGCTGCAGCTGCCTCAAGGGCTGTTGTAGCTGCG
GCTCTTGCTGTAAATAATGATGAGGATCCAGATCTGCTGTGCCTTCTAGTTGCCAGCCATCTGTTGTTTG
CCCCTCCCCCGTGCCTTCCTTGACCCTGGAAGGTGCCACTCCCACTGTCCTTTCCTAATAAAATGAGGAA
ATTGCATCGCATTGTCTGAGTAGGTGTCATTCTATTCTGGGGGGTGGGGTGGGGCAGGACAGCAAGGGGG
AGGATTGGGAAGACAATAGCAGGCATGCTGGGGATGCGGTGGGCTCTATGGGTACCCAGGTGCTGAAGAA
TTGACCCGGTTCCTCCTGGGCCAGAAAGAAGCAGGCACATCCCCTTCTCTGTGACACACCCTGTCCACGC
CCCTGGTTCTTAGTTCCAGCCCCACTCATAGGACACTCATAGCTCAGGAGGGCTCCGCCTTCAATCCCAC
CCGCTAAAGTACTTGGAGCGGTCTCTCCCTCCCTCATCAGCCCACCAAACCAAACCTAGCCTCCAAGAGT
GGGAAGAAATTAAAGCAAGATAGGCTATTAAGTGCAGAGGGAGAGAAAATGCCTCCAACATGTGAGGAAG
TAATGAGAGAAATCATAGAATTTTAAGGCCATGATTTAAGGCCAATCGGAAAGAACATGTGAGCAAAAGG
CCAGCAAAAGGCCAGGAACCGTAAAAAGGCCGCGTTGCTGGCGTTTTTCCATAGGCTCCGCCCCCCTGAC
GAGCATCACAAAAATCGACGCTCAAGTCAGAGGTGGCGAAACCCGACAGGACTATAAAGATACCAGGCGT
TTCCCCCTGGAAGCTCCCTCGTGCGCTCTCCTGTTCCGACCCTGCCGCTTACCGGATACCTGTCCGCCTT
TCTCCCTTCGGGAAGCGTGGCGCTTTCTCATAGCTCACGCTGTAGGTATCTCAGTTCGGTGTAGGTCGTT
CGCTCCAAGCTGGGCTGTGTGCACGAACCCCCCGTTCAGCCCGACCGCTGCGCCTTATCCGGTAACTATC
GTCTTGAGTCCAACCCGGTAAGACACGACTTATCGCCACTGGCAGCAGCCACTGGTAACAGGATTAGCAG
AGCGAGGTATGTAGGCGGTGCTACAGAGTTCTTGAAGTGGTGGCCTAACTACGGCTACACTAGAAGAACA
GTATTTGGTATCTGCGCTCTGCTGAAGCCAGTTACCTTCGGAAAAAGAGTTGGTAGCTCTTGATCCGGCA
AACAAACCACCGCTGGTAGCGGTGGTTTTTTTGTTTGCAAGCAGCAGATTACGCGCAGAAAAAAAGGATC
TCAAGAAGATCCTTTGATCTTTTCTACGGGGTCTGACGCTCAGTGGAACGAAAACTCACGTTAAGGGATT
TTGGTCATGAGATTATCAAAAAGGATCTTCACCTAGATCCTTTTAAATTAAAAATGAAGTTTTAAATCAA
TCTAAAGTATATATGAGTAAACTTGGTCTGACAGTTACCAATGCTTAATCAGTGAGGCACCTATCTCAGC
GATCTGTCTATTTCGTTCATCCATAGTTGCCTGACTCCCCGTCGTGTAGATAACTACGATACGGGAGGGC
TTACCATCTGGCCCCAGTGCTGCAATGATACCGCGAGACCCACGCTCACCGGCTCCAGATTTATCAGCAA
TAAACCAGCCAGCCGGAAGGGCCGAGCGCAGAAGTGGTCCTGCAACTTTATCCGCCTCCATCCAGTCTAT
TAATTGTTGCCGGGAAGCTAGAGTAAGTAGTTCGCCAGTTAATAGTTTGCGCAACGTTGTTGCCATTGCT
ACAGGCATCGTGGTGTCACGCTCGTCGTTTGGTATGGCTTCATTCAGCTCCGGTTCCCAACGATCAAGGC
GAGTTACATGATCCCCCATGTTGTGCAAAAAAGCGGTTAGCTCCTTCGGTCCTCCGATCGTTGTCAGAAG
TAAGTTGGCCGCAGTGTTATCACTCATGGTTATGGCAGCACTGCATAATTCTCTTACTGTCATGCCATCC
GTAAGATGCTTTTCTGTGACTGGTGAGTACTCAACCAAGTCATTCTGAGAATAGTGTATGCGGCGACCGA
GTTGCTCTTGCCCGGCGTCAATACGGGATAATACCGCGCCACATAGCAGAACTTTAAAAGTGCTCATCAT
TGGAAAACGTTCTTCGGGGCGAAAACTCTCAAGGATCTTACCGCTGTTGAGATCCAGTTCGATGTAACCC
ACTCGTGCACCCAACTGATCTTCAGCATCTTTTACTTTCACCAGCGTTTCTGGGTGAGCAAAAACAGGAA
GGCAAAATGCCGCAAAAAAGGGAATAAGGGCGACACGGAAATGTTGAATACTCATACTCTTCCTTTTTCA
ATATTATTGAAGCATTTATCAGGGTTATTGTCTCATGAGCGGATACATATTTGAATGTATTTAGAAAAAT
AAACAAATAGGGGTTCCGCGCACATTTCCCCGAAAAGTGCCACCTGACGTCCCAATGATTGCACCATATG
CGGTGTGAAATACCGCACAGATGCGTAAGGAGAAAATACCGCATCAGATTGGCTATTGGCCATTGCATAC
GTTGTATCCATATCATAATATGTACATTTATATTGGCTCATGTCCAACATTACCGCCATGTTGACATTGA
TTATTGACTAGTTATTAATAGTAATCAATTACGGGGTCATTAGTTCATAGCCCATATATGGAGTTCCGCG
TTACATAACTTACGGTAAATGGCCCGCCTGGCTGACCGCCCAACGACCCCCGCCCATTGACGTCAATAAT
GACGTATGTTCCCATAGTAACGCCAATAGGGACTTTCCATTGACGTCAATGGGTGGAGTATTTACGGTAA
ACTGCCCACTTGGCAGTACATCAAGTGTATCATATGCCAAGTACGCCCCCTATTGACGTCAATGACGGTA
AATGGCCCGCCTGGCATTATGCCCAGTACATGACCTTATGGGACTTTCCTACTTGGCAGTACATCTACGT
ATTAGTCATCGCTATTACCATGGTGATGCGGTTTTGGCAGTACATCAATGGGCGTGGATAGCGGTTTGAC
TCACGGGGATTTCCAAGTCTCCACCCCATTGACGTCAATGGGAGTTTGTTTTGGCACCAAAATCAACGGG
ACTTTCCAAAATGTCGTAACAACTCCGCCCCATTGACGCAAATGGGCGGTAGGCGTGTACGGTGGGAGGT
CTATATAAGCAGAGCTCGTTTAGTGAACCGTCAGATCGCCTGGAGACGCCATCCACGCTGTTTTGACCTC
CATAGAAGACACCGGGACCGATCCAGCCTCCATCGGCTCGCATCTCTCCTTCACGCGCCCGCCGCCCTAC
CTGAGGCCGCCATCCACGCCGGTTGAGTCGCGTTCTGCCGCCTCCCGCCTGTGGTGCCTCCTGAACTGCG
TCCGCCGTCTAGGTAAGTTTAAAGCTCAGGTCGAGACCGGGCCTTTGTCCGGCGCTCCCTTGGAGCCTAC
CTAGACTCAGCCGGCTCTCCACGCTTTGCCTGACCCTGCTTGCTCAACTCTAGTTAACGGTGGAGGGCAG
TGTAGTCTGAGCAGTACTCGTTGCTGCCGCGCGCGCCACCAGACATAATAGCTGACAGACTAACAGACTG
TTCCTTTCCATGGGTCTTTTCTGCAGTCACCGTCGTCGACACGTGTGATCAGATATCGCGGCCGCTCTAG
A
